Addgene plasmid #140684: pJ2044_t4
Purpose: NOT gate with sg-1t4
Depositing lab: Yolanda Schaerli. Depositing organization: Universite de Lausanne (UNIL). Publication: Multistable and dynamic CRISPRi-based synthetic circuits. Santos-Moreno J, Tasiudi E, Stelling J, Schaerli Y. Nat Commun. 2020 Jun 2;11(1):2746. doi: 10.1038/s41467-020-16574-1. PubMed 32488086.
Backbone
  Vector backbone: pCOLA
  Vector type: Bacterial Expression, Synthetic Biology
Growth in bacteria
  Bacterial resistance: Kanamycin, 50 μg/mL
  Growth temperature: 37°C
  Growth strain: DH5alpha
  Copy number: High Copy
Gene/Insert
  Gene/Insert name: NOT gate with sg-1t4
Terms and licenses: Academic/Nonprofit Terms; Industry Terms: Not Available to Industry
Depositor comments: GenBank file with original annotations can be downloaded from the "Resource Information" section. Please note that, in addition, plasmid pJ1996_v2 is needed for the circuit encoded on this plasmid to operate as designed.
How to cite: pJ2044_t4 was a gift from Yolanda Schaerli (Addgene plasmid # 140684 ; http://n2t.net/addgene:140684 ; RRID:Addgene_140684)
