[The description below was written by a language model from this plasmid's Addgene catalogue record and pLannotate feature annotations shown in this document.]
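Description:
pJ2044_t4 is a 7,455 nt bacterial expression and synthetic-biology plasmid built on the pCOLA backbone, encoding a CRISPR interference (CRISPRi) NOT gate that uses the guide RNA designated sg-1t4. It replicates from the ColA origin, which is compatible with other common E. coli origins and so allows co-maintenance with additional plasmids. Selection is by kanamycin through an aph(3')-Ia (KanR) gene driven by the bla promoter. The depositor notes that a second plasmid, pJ1996_v2, must be present for the circuit to work as designed. The record does not say what that plasmid supplies.

The feature table is an automated annotation, so the circuit logic can only be partly reconstructed from it. The input side consists of araC, transcribed divergently from an L-arabinose-inducible araBAD promoter. A fragment of the S. pyogenes tracrRNA scaffold lies downstream of this promoter, consistent with an arabinose-induced single guide RNA. It is followed by a T7 gene 10 RBS and an mKO2 orange fluorescent protein ORF directly abutted by a marA-derived sequence, which may act as a fusion tag, though the record does not state its role. A second unit contains a fragment of the constitutive J23119 promoter, an RBS and superfolder GFP, plausibly the output that is repressed when the guide is expressed, giving the inverting NOT behaviour. A third cassette carries a repA-derived fragment joined to the far-red protein mNeptune, followed by rrnB T1 and T2 terminators; no promoter was annotated for it. The guide's binding sites are also not annotated. The plasmid is meant for characterising CRISPRi-based logic modules used to build multistable and dynamic synthetic circuits in E. coli.
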