Features (pLannotate 1.2.2; 19 found; start..end, strand, type, name):
     36..320     +  promoter       araBAD promoter: araBAD; promoter of the L-arabinose operon of E. coli; the araC regulatory gene is transcribed in the opposite direction (Guzman et al., 1995)
    435..502     +  misc_RNA       tracrRNA (fragment): trans-activating CRISPR RNA for the Streptococcus pyogenes CRISPR/Cas9 system
    613..635     +  RBS            RBS: efficient ribosome binding site from bacteriophage T7 gene 10 (Olins and Rangwala, 1989)
    643..1296    +  CDS            mKO2: mKO2 is a basic (constitutively fluorescent) orange fluorescent protein published in 2008, derived from Verrillofungia concinna. It has moderate acid sensitivity.
   1297..1677    +  CDS            marA: MARA_ECOLI - Experimental evidence at protein level: Swiss-Prot protein existence level 1. May be a transcriptional activator of genes involved in the multiple antibiotic resistance (Mar) phenotype. It can also activate genes such as sodA, zwf and micF. From Escherichia coli (strain K12).
   2016..2040    +  promoter       J23119(SpeI) promoter (fragment): bacterial promoter (Registry of Standard Biological Parts BBa J23119) modified to end with an SpeI site
   2224..2246    +  RBS            RBS: efficient ribosome binding site from bacteriophage T7 gene 10 (Olins and Rangwala, 1989)
   2254..2967    +  CDS            Superfolder GFP: Superfolder GFP is a basic (constitutively fluorescent) green fluorescent protein published in 2005, derived from Aequorea victoria. It is reported to be a very rapidly-maturing weak dimer.
   3411..3433    +  RBS            RBS: efficient ribosome binding site from bacteriophage T7 gene 10 (Olins and Rangwala, 1989)
   3441..3650    +  CDS            repA (fragment): REP5_ECOLX - Experimental evidence at protein level: Swiss-Prot protein existence level 1. RepA is essential for origin function, autoregulates its own synthesis from the promoter, and, when overproduced, blocks origin function. From Escherichia coli.
   3651..4367    +  CDS            mNeptune: mNeptune is a basic (constitutively fluorescent) far red fluorescent protein published in 2009, derived from Entacmaea quadricolor. It is reported to be a rapidly-maturing monomer with moderate acid sensitivity.
   4535..4568    +  terminator     rrnB T1 terminator (fragment): Escherichia coli rrnB; transcription terminator T1 from the E. coli rrnB gene
   4660..4687    +  terminator     rrnB T2 terminator: transcription terminator T2 from the E. coli rrnB gene
   4809..4866    +  promoter       AmpR promoter (fragment): bla
   4875..5690    -  CDS            KanR: aminoglycoside phosphotransferase; aph(3')-Ia; confers resistance to kanamycin in bacteria or G418 (Geneticin®) in eukaryotes
   5691..5782    -  promoter       AmpR promoter: bla
   5800..6435    -  rep_origin     ColA ori: Plasmids containing the ColA origin of replication can be propagated in E. coli cells that contain additional plasmids with compatible origins.
   6520..6560    -  CDS            TcR (fragment): tetracycline efflux protein; tet; confers resistance to tetracycline
   6586..9       -  CDS            araC (across the origin): L-arabinose regulatory protein; araC
>Addgene plasmid #140684 | pJ2044_t4 | addgene full sequence | sequence record 305191 | Addgene NGS Result
TTCAGCCATACTTTTCATACTCCCGCCATTCAGAGAAGAAACCAATTGTCCATATTGCATCAGACATTGC
CGTCACTGCGTCTTTTACTGGCTCTTCTCGCTAACCAAACCGGTAACCCCGCTTATTAAAAGCATTCTGT
AACAAAGCGGGACCAAAGCCATGACAAAAACGCGTAACAAAAGTGTCTATAATCACGGCAGAAAAGTCCA
CATTGATTATTTGCACGGCGTCACACTTTGCTATGCCATAGCATTTTTATCCATAAGATTAGCGGTTCCT
ACCTGACGCTTTTTATCGCAACTCTCTACTGTTTCTCCATACCGAATTCATAGGATAGATTCTGGAAACT
TTACCGTCCGAGCTCCAGCCTGCGGTCCGGGTTCACTGCCGTATAGGCAGAAGCTAGACTCTAGTGGTTT
CAGAGCTATGCTGGAAACAGCATAGCAAGTTGAAATAAGGCTAGTCCGTTATCAACTTGAAAAAGTGGCA
CCGAGTCGGTGCGTTCACTGCCGTATAGGCAGTCGCTGGGACGCCCGCTCGAGCAATAAACAGTTGATAG
GGCTTCTCCGTTACAGCCTGCGGTCCGGGTTCACTGCCGTATAGGCAGTAATTTTGTTTAACTTTAAGAA
GGAGATATACATATGGTTTCGGTTATCAAACCAGAGATGAAAATGCGTTACTATATGGATGGTTCAGTAA
ATGGTCACGAATTTACTATTGAGGGCGAGGGTACGGGACGCCCATACGAGGGGCACCAGGAAATGACTTT
ACGCGTCACAATGGCTGAAGGCGGGCCTATGCCGTTTGCGTTCGATCTTGTTAGTCATGTCTTTTGTTAC
GGTCACCGTGTATTTACTAAATACCCCGAGGAAATTCCAGACTATTTCAAACAAGCCTTCCCGGAAGGTT
TGTCTTGGGAGCGCAGTTTAGAGTTTGAAGACGGTGGCTCGGCCAGCGTGTCAGCTCATATTAGTCTTCG
CGGCAATACATTTTATCACAAGTCAAAGTTCACCGGCGTGAACTTCCCCGCAGACGGCCCAATCATGCAG
AATCAAAGTGTTGATTGGGAACCGTCCACAGAGAAGATTACAGCTTCCGATGGAGTCTTAAAGGGCGATG
TAACCATGTACTTAAAATTAGAAGGGGGAGGGAACCATAAATGTCAGATGAAGACTACCTATAAGGCCGC
AAAAGAGATTCTTGAAATGCCCGGAGACCACTACATTGGGCATCGTTTGGTCCGTAAGACAGAAGGAAAT
ATTACTGAACAGGTCGAAGACGCTGTGGCACACAGCATGTCCCGCCGTAATACTGACGCCATCACAATCC
ACAGCATCCTGGATTGGATTGAAGACAACTTGGAGTCGCCGTTGAGTTTAGAAAAAGTTAGTGAACGTAG
TGGTTACTCAAAGTGGCACCTTCAGCGCATGTTTAAGAAGGAAACGGGTCATTCATTGGGTCAATATATT
CGTTCTCGCAAGATGACTGAAATTGCCCAGAAATTGAAAGAGTCTAATGAACCTATTTTGTACCTGGCGG
AGCGTTACGGCTTTGAAAGTCAGCAAACCCTTACACGTACCTTCAAGAATTACTTTGACGTTCCACCACA
CAAATATCGTATGACCAACATGCAGGGTGAGTCACGTTTTTTGCATCCGTTGAATCATTACAATTCCTAA
TAATCGCTGGGACGCCCGCCATGGTTCAGCCAAAAAACTTAAGACCGCCGGTCTTGTCCACTACCTTGCA
GTAATGCGGTGGACAGGATCGGCGGTTTTCTTTTCTCTTCTCAATTCTTCTGACCTGTAACGAATAATAG
ATAGTAAAGTAGTCTCCGATTGAGTTTTCTCTGCCGAGTCCCACCCAGTTCTGTGATTTCAGTAAGTTGG
TAATTGATACACTGTTGCGAGAACTGCTGCCTGGTAGTAGATAGGTTGTTATTGAGTAAGAAGGTAAAGT
GAACGAAATCCCTGAAACTGAGACTGTAGAAAATAAGCTTCAGCCTGCGGTCCGGTTGACAGCTAGCTCA
GTCCTAGGTACTGTGCTAGCTCGCTGGGACGCCCGGGGACTACACTTACGAAACTATTGATTGCTCAGCC
TGCGGTCCGGCCACACTAGAGTCTAGCTTGAGATCGCTGGGACGCCCGGGATCCAAGAGATTTCTACACG
ATTGAGCACTGTCTCAGCCTGCGGTCCGGGTTCACTGCCGTATAGGCAGTAATTTTGTTTAACTTTAAGA
AGGAGATATACATATGCGTAAAGGCGAAGAACTGTTTACCGGTGTGGTTCCGATTCTGGTGGAACTGGAC
GGCGATGTTAATGGTCATAAATTCAGTGTTCGCGGCGAAGGTGAAGGCGATGCGACGAACGGCAAACTGA
CCCTGAAATTTATCTGCACCACGGGTAAACTGCCGGTCCCGTGGCCGACGCTGGTGACCACGCTGACCTA
TGGCGTTCAATGTTTTGCGCGTTACCCGGATCACATGAAACAGCACGACTTTTTCAAATCGGCCATGCCG
GAAGGCTATGTGCAGGAACGTACGATTAGCTTTAAAGACGATGGTACGTATAAAACCCGCGCGGAAGTGA
AATTCGAAGGCGATACCCTGGTTAACCGTATCGAACTGAAAGGTATCGATTTCAAAGAAGACGGCAATAT
TCTGGGTCATAAACTGGAATATAACTTCAATTCCCACAACGTGTACATCACCGCGGATAAACAGAAAAAC
GGCATTAAAGCCAATTTCAAAATCCGCCATAATGTGGAAGATGGTAGCGTTCAGCTGGCCGACCACTATC
AGCAAAACACGCCGATTGGTGATGGCCCGGTCCTGCTGCCGGACAATCACTACCTGAGTACCCAGTCCGT
GCTGTCAAAAGATCCGAACGAAAAACGTGACCACATGGTCCTGCTGGAATTTGTGACGGCTGCGGGTATC
ACCCACGGCATGGACGAACTGTATAAAATGTCCCGCCGTAATACTGACGCCATCACAATCCACAGCATCC
TGGATTGGATTGAAGACTAATAATCGCTGGGACGCCCGCCTGCAGGCTCGGTACCAAATTCCAGAAAAGA
GGCCTCCCGAAAGGGGGGCCTTTTTTCGTTTTGGTCCTAATAGATAAAGGATAGGTCTGGTAGTGTTGTT
CGTTCTCGCAGGTAAATCAATAATACTCAGCAGTTCCGTAGACTTTTCAGTGGGACAGGGTAGCGATAAC
AGATAGATTGTAATAAGACACAGTAGGTGCTCGTAGTTGCGTGAAGAGAACCGCTCAGGAAATCCAGTCA
GAAGTATTGGTAATCGTTGAAAACTCAGTCGACGCACTTACTGAAGACGTCCTATTACACTCGTCGTTGG
AAACTGAAGATCAGCCTGCGGTCCGGGTTCACTGCCGTATAGGCAGTAATTTTGTTTAACTTTAAGAAGG
AGATATACATATGAATCAGTCATTCATCTCGGACATCTTATATGCCGACATCGAATCGAAGGCTAAGGAA
CTTACAGTCAATTCCAACAATACTGTCCAGCCGGTCGCGCTTATGCGCTTAGGAGTTTTCGTTCCCAAAC
CTTCCAAGAGCAAAGGAGAAAGTAAGGAAATTGACGCCACCAAAGCCTTCTCTCAACTGGAGATTGCTAA
AGCAGAGGGCATGGTTAGTAAAGGAGAAGAAAATAACATGGCACTGATTAAGGAGAACATGCACATGAAG
CTGTACATGGAGGGCACCGTGAACAACCACCACTTCAAGTGCACATCCGAGGGCGAAGGCAAGCCCTACG
AGGGCACCCAGACCATGAGAATCAAGGCCGTCGAGGGCGGCCCTCTCCCCTTCGCCTTCGACATCCTGGC
TACCAGCTTCATGTACGGCAGCAAAACCTTCATCAACCACACCCAGGGCATCCCCGACTTCTTTAAGCAG
TCCTTCCCTGAGGGCTTCACATGGGAGAGAGTCACCACATACGAAGACGGGGGCGTGCTGACCGCTACCC
AGGACACCAGCCTCCAGGACGGCTGCCTCATCTACAACGTCAAGATCAGAGGGGTGAACTTCCCATCCAA
CGGCCCTGTGATGCAGAAGAAAACACTCGGCTGGGAGGCCTCCACCGAGACCCTGTACCCCGCTGACGGC
GGCCTGGAAGGCAGAGCCGACATGGCCCTGAAGCTCGTGGGCGGGGGCCACCTGATCTGCAACTTGAAGA
CCACATACAGATCCAAGAAACCCGCTAAGAACCTCAAGATGCCCGGCGTCTACTATGTGGACAGAAGACT
GGAAAGAATCAAGGAGGCCGACAAAGAGACCTACGTCGAGCAGCACGAGGTGGCTGTGGCCAGATACTGC
GACCTCCCTAGCAAACTGGGGCACAGAGTCTAATAATCGCTGGGACGCCCGGCGGCCGCGGAAACACAGA
AAAAAGCCCGCACCTGACAGTGCGGGCTTTTTTTTTCGACCAAAGGTAGCGAACGACGAGTCACTGTTGA
GGATAAATACTTTCTCTACTAGGCGCCTGTTACACAGGTCCTCAGCGGCGCGCCTTTGTCGGTGAACGCT
CTCCTGAGTAGGACAAATCCGCCGGGAGCGGATTTGAACGTTGTGAAGCAACGGCCCGGAGGGTGGCGGG
CAGGACGCCCGCCATAAACTGCCAGGCATCAAACTAAGCAGAAGGCCATCCTGACGGATGGCCTTTTTGC
GTTTCAGATCTACCGGTAAACCAGCAATAGACATAAGCGGCTATTTAACGACCCTGCCCTGAACCGACGA
CAAGCTGACGACCGGGTCTCCGCAAGTGGCACTTTTCGGGGAAATGTGCGCGGAACCCCTATTTGTTTAT
TTTTCTAAATACATTCAAATATGTATCCGCTCATGAATTAATTCTTAGAAAAACTCATCGAGCATCAAAT
GAAACTGCAATTTATTCATATCAGGATTATCAATACCATATTTTTGAAAAAGCCGTTTCTGTAATGAAGG
AGAAAACTCACCGAGGCAGTTCCATAGGATGGCAAGATCCTGGTATCGGTCTGCGATTCCGACTCGTCCA
ACATCAATACAACCTATTAATTTCCCCTCGTCAAAAATAAGGTTATCAAGTGAGAAATCACCATGAGTGA
CGACTGAATCCGGTGAGAATGGCAAAAGTTTATGCATTTCTTTCCAGACTTGTTCAACAGGCCAGCCATT
ACGCTCGTCATCAAAATCACTCGCATCAACCAAACCGTTATTCATTCGTGATTGCGCCTGAGCGAGACGA
AATACGCGGTCGCTGTTAAAAGGACAATTACAAACAGGAATCGAATGCAACCGGCGCAGGAACACTGCCA
GCGCATCAACAATATTTTCACCTGAATCAGGATATTCTTCTAATACCTGGAATGCTGTTTTCCCGGGGAT
CGCAGTGGTGAGTAACCATGCATCATCAGGAGTACGGATAAAATGCTTGATGGTCGGAAGAGGCATAAAT
TCCGTCAGCCAGTTTAGTCTGACCATCTCATCTGTAACATCATTGGCAACGCTACCTTTGCCATGTTTCA
GAAACAACTCTGGCGCATCGGGCTTCCCATACAATCGATAGATTGTCGCACCTGATTGCCCGACATTATC
GCGAGCCCATTTATACCCATATAAATCAGCATCCATGTTGGAATTTAATCGCGGCCTAGAGCAAGACGTT
TCCCGTTGAATATGGCTCATACTCTTCCTTTTTCAATATTATTGAAGCATTTATCAGGGTTATTGTCTCA
TGAGCGGATACATATTTGAATGTATTTAGAAAAATAAACAAATAGGCATGCTAGCGCAGAAACGTCCTAG
AAGATGCCAGGAGGATACTTAGCAGAGAGACAATAAGGCCGGAGCGAAGCCGTTTTTCCATAGGCTCCGC
CCCCCTGACGAACATCACGAAATCTGACGCTCAAATCAGTGGTGGCGAAACCCGACAGGACTATAAAGAT
ACCAGGCGTTTCCCCCTGATGGCTCCCTCTTGCGCTCTCCTGTTCCCGTCCTGCGGCGTCCGTGTTGTGG
TGGAGGCTTTACCCAAATCACCACGTCCCGTTCCGTGTAGACAGTTCGCTCCAAGCTGGGCTGTGTGCAA
GAACCCCCCGTTCAGCCCGACTGCTGCGCCTTATCCGGTAACTATCATCTTGAGTCCAACCCGGAAAGAC
ACGACAAAACGCCACTGGCAGCAGCCATTGGTAACTGAGAATTAGTGGATTTAGATATCGAGAGTCTTGA
AGTGGTGGCCTAACAGAGGCTACACTGAAAGGACAGTATTTGGTATCTGCGCTCCACTAAAGCCAGTTAC
CAGGTTAAGCAGTTCCCCAACTGACTTAACCTTCGATCAAACCGCCTCCCCAGGCGGTTTTTTCGTTTAC
AGAGCAGGAGATTACGACGATCGTAAAAGGATCTCAAGAAGATCCTTTACGGATTCCCGACACCATCACT
CTAGATTTCAGTGCAATTTATCTCTTCAAATGTAGCACCTGAAGTCAGCCCCATACGATATAAGTTGTAA
TTCTCATGTTAGTCATGCCCCGCGCCCACCGGAAGGAGCTGACTGGGTTGCTCCTAGGGTCTGATTCGTT
ACCAATTATGACAACTTGACGGCTACATCATTCACTTTTTCTTCACAACCGGCACGGAACTCGCTCGGGC
TGGCCCCGGTGCATTTTTTAAATACCCGCGAGAAATAGAGTTGATCGTCAAAACCAACATTGCGACCGAC
GGTGGCGATAGGCATCCGGGTGGTGCTCAAAAGCAGCTTCGCCTGGCTGATACGTTGGTCCTCGCGCCAG
CTTAAGACGCTAATCCCTAACTGCTGGCGGAAAAGATGTGACAGACGCGACGGCGACAAGCAAACATGCT
GTGCGACGCTGGCGATATCAAAATTGCTGTCTGCCAGGTGATCGCTGATGTACTGACAAGCCTCGCGTAC
CCGATTATCCATCGGTGGATGGAGCGACTCGTTAATCGCTTCCATGCGCCGCAGTAACAATTGCTCAAGC
AGATTTATCGCCAGCAGCTCCGAATAGCGCCCTTCCCCTTGCCCGGCGTTAATGATTTGCCCAAACAGGT
CGCTGAAATGCGGCTGGTGCGCTTCATCCGGGCGAAAGAACCCCGTATTGGCAAATATTGACGGCCAGTT
AAGCCATTCATGCCAGTAGGCGCGCGGACGAAAGTAAACCCACTGGTGATACCATTCGCGAGCCTCCGGA
TGACGACCGTAGTGATGAATCTCTCCTGGCGGGAACAGCAAAATATCACCCGGTCGGCAAACAAATTCTC
GTCCCTGATTTTTCACCACCCCCTGACCGCGAATGGTGAGATTGAGAATATAACCTTTCATTCCCAGCGG
TCGGTCGATAAAAAAATCGAGATAACCGTTGGCCTCAATCGGCGTTAAACCCGCCACCAGATGGGCATTA
AACGAGTATCCCGGCAGCAGGGGATCATTTTGCGC
